Addgene plasmid #206480: Mito-SNAP
Purpose: Encodes a mitochondrially-targeted SNAP tag for mammalian cell expression
Depositing lab: Erika Holzbaur. Publication: Damaged mitochondria recruit the effector NEMO to activate NF-kappaB signaling. Harding O, Holzer E, Riley JF, Martens S, Holzbaur ELF. Mol Cell. 2023 Sep 7;83(17):3188-3204.e7. doi: 10.1016/j.molcel.2023.08.005. PubMed 37683611.
Backbone
  Vector backbone: mito-DsRed2
  Backbone manufacturer: Clontech
  Backbone size w/o insert (bp): 3984
  Total vector size (bp): 633
  Vector type: Mammalian Expression
  Selectable markers: Neomycin (select with G418)
Growth in bacteria
  Bacterial resistance: Kanamycin, 50 μg/mL
  Growth temperature: 37°C
  Growth strain: DH5alpha
  Copy number: High Copy
Gene/Insert
  Gene/Insert name: Mitochondrial targeting signal from COX8A fused to SNAP (derived from human MGMT)
  Species: H. sapiens (human)
  Insert size (bp): 633
  GenBank ID: NM_004074.3 NM_002412.5
  Promoter: CMV
  Tag / fusion protein: SNAPf (C terminal on insert)
  Entrez Gene: MGMT; COX8A (a.k.a. COX, COX8, COX8-2, COX8L, MC4DN15, VIII, VIII-L)
  Cloning method: Restriction Enzyme; 5′ cloning site AgeI (not destroyed); 3′ cloning site NotI (not destroyed)
  Sequencing primers: 5′ pEGFP-C REV2: 5'-CTTTATTTGTAACCATTATAAGCTGC
Terms and licenses: Academic/Nonprofit Terms; Industry Terms: Not Available to Industry
Depositor comments: Please visit https://doi.org/10.1101/2022.06.21.496850 for bioRxiv preprint.
How to cite: Mito-SNAP was a gift from Erika Holzbaur (Addgene plasmid # 206480 ; http://n2t.net/addgene:206480 ; RRID:Addgene_206480)
