[The description below was written by a language model from this plasmid's Addgene catalogue record and pLannotate feature annotations shown in this document.]
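Description:
Mito-SNAP is a mammalian expression plasmid built on the Clontech mito-DsRed2 backbone, in which the fluorescent protein has been replaced, between retained AgeI and NotI sites, by a SNAP-tag coding sequence. The CMV immediate-early enhancer and promoter drive an open reading frame that begins with the mitochondrial presequence of human cytochrome c oxidase subunit VIII (COX8A) and continues into the fast-reacting SNAPf variant, an engineered derivative of the human DNA repair enzyme MGMT that forms a covalent bond with benzylguanine-conjugated ligands. The presequence directs import of the fusion into mitochondria, so the organelle can be labelled in cells with a chosen SNAP substrate dye rather than a fixed fluorescent protein. Transcripts are terminated by an SV40 polyadenylation signal. The short large T antigen fragment annotated just upstream of it is most likely part of that SV40-derived 3′ region rather than a functional coding element.

The plasmid is propagated in E. coli from a high-copy ColE1/pUC-type origin and also carries an f1 origin. A single Tn5 aminoglycoside phosphotransferase gene serves both hosts. A bacterial bla-type promoter expresses it for kanamycin selection, and an SV40 enhancer/early promoter with an HSV TK polyadenylation signal expresses it in mammalian cells for G418 selection of stable lines. The small ble and bGH poly(A) fragments in the annotation appear to be backbone remnants.

The catalogue lists the total vector size as 633 bp, which is actually the insert size. The sequenced record is 4,587 nt, consistent with the stated backbone plus insert. The associated work concerns damaged mitochondria and NF-κB signalling, which fits use of the construct as a mitochondrial marker for imaging.
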