Features (pLannotate 1.2.2; 14 found; start..end, strand, type, name):
     64..367     +  enhancer       CMV enhancer: human cytomegalovirus immediate early enhancer
    368..571     +  promoter       CMV promoter: human cytomegalovirus (CMV) immediate early promoter
    600..674     +  CDS            COX8 presequence: mitochondrial presequence of human cytochrome c oxidase subunit VIII (Rizutto et al., 1989)
    708..1253    +  CDS            SNAP-tag®: human O6-alkylguanine-DNA-alkyltransferase variant that forms covalent bonds with benzylguanine derivatives fast-reacting variant, optimized for mammalian expression
   1272..1355    +  CDS            large T antigen (fragment): large T antigen from SV40 (simian virus 40)
   1378..1499    +  polyA_signal   SV40 poly(A) signal: SV40 polyadenylation signal
   1533..1961    -  rep_origin     f1 ori (sequence partly withheld): f1 bacteriophage origin of replication; arrow indicates direction of (+) strand synthesis
   1988..2092    +  promoter       AmpR promoter: bla
   2094..2451    +  promoter       SV40 promoter: SV40 enhancer and early promoter
   2486..3280    +  CDS            NeoR/KanR: aminoglycoside phosphotransferase from Tn5; aph(3')-II (or nptII); confers resistance to neomycin, kanamycin, and G418 (Geneticin®)
   3301..3453    +  CDS            ble (fragment): BLE_KLEPN - Experimental evidence at protein level: Swiss-Prot protein existence level 1. Binding protein with a strong affinity to the bleomycin family of antibiotics. Binds to CL990; an antimitotic-antibiotic compound. From Klebsiella pneumoniae.
   3512..3559    +  polyA_signal   HSV TK poly(A) signal: herpes simplex virus thymidine kinase polyadenylation signal (Cole and Stacy, 1985)
   3650..3666    -  polyA_signal   bGH poly(A) signal (fragment): bovine growth hormone polyadenylation signal
   3888..4476    +  rep_origin     ori: high-copy-number ColE1/pMB1/pBR322/pUC origin of replication
>Addgene plasmid #206480 | Mito-SNAP | addgene full sequence | sequence record 435222 | Addgene NGS Result
CATTAGTTATTAATAGTAATCAATTACGGGGTCATTAGTTCATAGCCCATATATGGAGTTCCGCGTTACA
TAACTTACGGTAAATGGCCCGCCTGGCTGACCGCCCAACGACCCCCGCCCATTGACGTCAATAATGACGT
ATGTTCCCATAGTAACGCCAATAGGGACTTTCCATTGACGTCAATGGGTGGAGTATTTACGGTAAACTGC
CCACTTGGCAGTACATCAAGTGTATCATATGCCAAGTACGCCCCCTATTGACGTCAATGACGGTAAATGG
CCCGCCTGGCATTATGCCCAGTACATGACCTTATGGGACTTTCCTACTTGGCAGTACATCTACGTATTAG
TCATCGCTATTACCATGGTGATGCGGTTTTGGCAGTACATCAATGGGCGTGGATAGCGGTTTGACTCACG
GGGATTTCCAAGTCTCCACCCCATTGACGTCAATGGGAGTTTGTTTTGGCACCAAAATCAACGGGACTTT
CCAAAATGTCGTAACAACTCCGCCCCATTGACGCAAATGGGCGGTAGGCGTGTACGGTGGGAGGTCTATA
TAAGCAGAGCTGGTTTAGTGAACCGTCAGATCCGCTAGCATGTCCGTCCTGACGCCGCTGCTGCTGCGGG
GCTTGACAGGCTCGGCCCGGCGGCTCCCAGTGCCGCGCGCCAAGATCCATTCGTTGGGGGATCCACCGGT
CGCCACCATGGACAAAGACTGCGAAATGAAGCGCACCACCCTGGATAGCCCTCTGGGCAAGCTGGAACTG
TCTGGGTGCGAACAGGGCCTGCACCGTATCATCTTCCTGGGCAAAGGAACATCTGCCGCCGACGCCGTGG
AAGTGCCTGCCCCAGCCGCCGTGCTGGGCGGACCAGAGCCACTGATGCAGGCCACCGCCTGGCTCAACGC
CTACTTTCACCAGCCTGAGGCCATCGAGGAGTTCCCTGTGCCAGCCCTGCACCACCCAGTGTTCCAGCAG
GAGAGCTTTACCCGCCAGGTGCTGTGGAAACTGCTGAAAGTGGTGAAGTTCGGAGAGGTCATCAGCTACA
GCCACCTGGCCGCCCTGGCCGGCAATCCCGCCGCCACCGCCGCCGTGAAAACCGCCCTGAGCGGAAATCC
CGTGCCCATTCTGATCCCCTGCCACCGGGTGGTGCAGGGCGACCTGGACGTGGGGGGCTACGAGGGCGGG
CTCGCCGTGAAAGAGTGGCTGCTGGCCCACGAGGGCCACAGACTGGGCAAGCCTGGGCTGGGTTGAGCGG
CCGCGACTCTAGATCATAATCAGCCATACCACATTTGTAGAGGTTTTACTTGCTTTAAAAAACCTCCCAC
ACCTCCCCCTGAACCTGAAACATAAAATGAATGCAATTGTTGTTGTTAACTTGTTTATTGCAGCTTATAA
TGGTTACAAATAAAGCAATAGCATCACAAATTTCACAAATAAAGCATTTTTTTCACTGCATTCTAGTTGT
GGTTTGTCCAAACTCATCAATGTATCTTAAGGCGTAAATTGTAAGCGTTAATATTTTGTTAAAATTCGCG
TTAAATTTTTGTTAAATCAGCTCATTTTTTAACCAATAGGCCGAAATCGGCAAAATCCCTTATAAATCAA
AAGAATAGACCGAGATAGGGT
[37 nt withheld, positions 1632-1668]
AAAGAACGTGGACTCCAACGTCAAAGG
[49 nt withheld, positions 1696-1744]
T
[91 nt withheld, positions 1746-1836]
G
[124 nt withheld, positions 1838-1961]
CAGGTGGCACTTTTCGGGGAAATGTGCGCGGAACCCCTATTTGTTTATTTTTCTAAATACATTCAAATAT
GTATCCGCTCATGAGACAATAACCCTGATAAATGCTTCAATAATATTGAAAAAGGAAGAGTCCTGAGGCG
GAAAGAACCAGCTGTGGAATGTGTGTCAGTTAGGGTGTGGAAAGTCCCCAGGCTCCCCAGCAGGCAGAAG
TATGCAAAGCATGCATCTCAATTAGTCAGCAACCAGGTGTGGAAAGTCCCCAGGCTCCCCAGCAGGCAGA
AGTATGCAAAGCATGCATCTCAATTAGTCAGCAACCATAGTCCCGCCCCTAACTCCGCCCATCCCGCCCC
TAACTCCGCCCAGTTCCGCCCATTCTCCGCCCCATGGCTGACTAATTTTTTTTATTTATGCAGAGGCCGA
GGCCGCCTCGGCCTCTGAGCTATTCCAGAAGTAGTGAGGAGGCTTTTTTGGAGGCCTAGGCTTTTGCAAA
GATCGATCAAGAGACAGGATGAGGATCGTTTCGCATGATTGAACAAGATGGATTGCACGCAGGTTCTCCG
GCCGCTTGGGTGGAGAGGCTATTCGGCTATGACTGGGCACAACAGACAATCGGCTGCTCTGATGCCGCCG
TGTTCCGGCTGTCAGCGCAGGGGCGCCCGGTTCTTTTTGTCAAGACCGACCTGTCCGGTGCCCTGAATGA
ACTGCAAGACGAGGCAGCGCGGCTATCGTGGCTGGCCACGACGGGCGTTCCTTGCGCAGCTGTGCTCGAC
GTTGTCACTGAAGCGGGAAGGGACTGGCTGCTATTGGGCGAAGTGCCGGGGCAGGATCTCCTGTCATCTC
ACCTTGCTCCTGCCGAGAAAGTATCCATCATGGCTGATGCAATGCGGCGGCTGCATACGCTTGATCCGGC
TACCTGCCCATTCGACCACCAAGCGAAACATCGCATCGAGCGAGCACGTACTCGGATGGAAGCCGGTCTT
GTCGATCAGGATGATCTGGACGAAGAGCATCAGGGGCTCGCGCCAGCCGAACTGTTCGCCAGGCTCAAGG
CGAGCATGCCCGACGGCGAGGATCTCGTCGTGACCCATGGCGATGCCTGCTTGCCGAATATCATGGTGGA
AAATGGCCGCTTTTCTGGATTCATCGACTGTGGCCGGCTGGGTGTGGCGGACCGCTATCAGGACATAGCG
TTGGCTACCCGTGATATTGCTGAAGAGCTTGGCGGCGAATGGGCTGACCGCTTCCTCGTGCTTTACGGTA
TCGCCGCTCCCGATTCGCAGCGCATCGCCTTCTATCGCCTTCTTGACGAGTTCTTCTGAGCGGGACTCTG
GGGTTCGAAATGACCGACCAAGCGACGCCCAACCTGCCATCACGAGATTTCGATTCCACCGCCGCCTTCT
ATGAAAGGTTGGGCTTCGGAATCGTTTTCCGGGACGCCGGCTGGATGATCCTCCAGCGCGGGGATCTCAT
GCTGGAGTTCTTCGCCCACCCTAGGGGGAGGCTAACTGAAACACGGAAGGAGACAATACCGGAAGGAACC
CGCGCTATGACGGCAATAAAAAGACAGAATAAAACGCACGGTGTTGGGTCGTTTGTTCATAAACGCGGGG
TTCGGTCCCAGGGCTGGCACTCTGTCGATACCCCACCGAGACCCCATTGGGGCCAATACGCCCGCGTTTC
TTCCTTTTCCCCACCCCACCCCCCAAGTTCGGGTGAAGGCCCAGGGCTCGCAGCCAACGTCGGGGCGGCA
GGCCCTGCCATAGCCTCAGGTTACTCATATATACTTTAGATTGATTTAAAACTTCATTTTTAATTTAAAA
GGATCTAGGTGAAGATCCTTTTTGATAATCTCATGACCAAAATCCCTTAACGTGAGTTTTCGTTCCACTG
AGCGTCAGACCCCGTAGAAAAGATCAAAGGATCTTCTTGAGATCCTTTTTTTCTGCGCGTAATCTGCTGC
TTGCAAACAAAAAAACCACCGCTACCAGCGGTGGTTTGTTTGCCGGATCAAGAGCTACCAACTCTTTTTC
CGAAGGTAACTGGCTTCAGCAGAGCGCAGATACCAAATACTGTTCTTCTAGTGTAGCCGTAGTTAGGCCA
CCACTTCAAGAACTCTGTAGCACCGCCTACATACCTCGCTCTGCTAATCCTGTTACCAGTGGCTGCTGCC
AGTGGCGATAAGTCGTGTCTTACCGGGTTGGACTCAAGACGATAGTTACCGGATAAGGCGCAGCGGTCGG
GCTGAACGGGGGGTTCGTGCACACAGCCCAGCTTGGAGCGAACGACCTACACCGAACTGAGATACCTACA
GCGTGAGCTATGAGAAAGCGCCACGCTTCCCGAAGGGAGAAAGGCGGACAGGTATCCGGTAAGCGGCAGG
GTCGGAACAGGAGAGCGCACGAGGGAGCTTCCAGGGGGAAACGCCTGGTATCTTTATAGTCCTGTCGGGT
TTCGCCACCTCTGACTTGAGCGTCGATTTTTGTGATGCTCGTCAGGGGGGCGGAGCCTATGGAAAAACGC
CAGCAACGCGGCCTTTTTACGGTTCCTGGCCTTTTGCTGGCCTTTTGCTCACATGTTCTTTCCTGCGTTA
TCCCCTGATTCTGTGGATAACCGTATTACCGCCATG
